>Addgene plasmid #23660 | pDONR223-COASY | depositor partial sequence | sequence record 11212 | Author sequence
ATGGCCGTATTCCGGTCGGGTCTCCTGGTGCTGACGACGCCGCTGGCCTCCCTAGCCCCTCGCCTGGCCT
CCATCCTGACCTCGGCGGCCCGGCTGGTGAATCACACACTCTATGTTCACCTGCAGCCGGGCATGAGCCT
GGAGGGCCCGGCTCAGCCCCAGTACAGCCCCGTGCAGGCCACGTTTGAGGTTCTTGATTTCATCACGCAC
CTCTATGCTGGCGCCGACGTCCACAGGCACTTGGACGTCAGAATCCTACTGACCAATATCCGAACCAAGA
GCACCTTTCTCCCTCCCCTGCCCACCTCAGTCCAGAATCTCGCCCACCCGCCAGAAGTCGTGTTGACAGA
TTTCCAGACCCTGGATGGAAGCCAGTACAACCCGGTCAAACAGCAGCTAGTGCGTTACGCCACCAGCTGT
TACAGCTGTTGTCCGCGACTGGCCTCGGTGCTGCTATACTCCGATTATGGGATAGGAGAAGTGCCCGTGG
AGCCCCTGGATGTCCCCTTACCCTCCACGATCAGGCCAGCTTCCCCCGTGGCCGGGTCTCCAAAGCAGCC
GGTGCGTGGCTACTACCGTGGCGCTGTCGGTGGCACGTTTGACCGCCTGCACAACGCCCACAAGGTGTTG
CTCAGTGTCGCGTGCATCCTGGCCCAGGAGCAGCTTGTGGTGGGAGTAGCAGACAAAGATCTGTTGAAGA
GCAAGTTGCTCCCTGAGCTGCTCCAACCTTATACAGAACGTGTGGAACATCTGAGTGAATTCCTGGTGGA
CATCAAGCCCTCCTTGACTTTTGATGTCATCCCCCTGCTGGACCCCTATGGGCCCGCTGGCTCTGACCCC
TCCCTGGAGTTCCTGGTGGTCAGCGAGGAGACCTATCGTGGGGGGATGGCCATCAACCGCTTCCGCCTTG
AGAATGACCTGGAGGAACTTGCTTTGTACCAGATCCAGCTGCTGAAGGACCTCAGACATACGGAGAATGA
AGAGGACAAAGTCAGCTCCTCCAGCTTCCGCCAGCGAATGTTGGGGAACCTGCTTCGGCCTCCATATGAA
AGGCCAGAGCTCCCCACATGTCTCTATGTAATTGGGCTGACTGGCATCAGTGGCTCTGGGAAGAGCTCAA
TAGCTCAGCGACTGAAGGGCCTGGGGGCGTTTGTCATTGACAGTGACCACCTGGGTCATCGGGCCTATGC
CCCAGGTGGCCCTGCCTACCAGCCTGTGGTGGAGGCCTTTGGAACAGATATTCTCCATAAAGATGGCATC
ATCAACAGGAAGGTCCTAGGCAGCCGGGTGTTTGGGAATAAGAAGCAGCTGAAGATACTCACGGACATTA
TGTGGCCAATTATCGCAAAGCTGGCCCGAGAGGAGATGGATCGGGCTGTGGCTGAGGGAAAGCGTGTGTG
TGTGATTGATGCCGCTGTGTTGCTTGAAGCCGGCTGGCAGAACCTGGTCCATGAGGTGTGGACTGCTGTC
ATCCCAGAGACTGAGGCTGTAAGACGCATTGTGGAGAGGGATGGCCTCAGTGAAGCCGCGGCTCAAAGCC
GGCTGCAGAGCCAGATGAGCGGGCAGCAGCTTGTGGAACAGAGCCACGTGGTGCTCAGCACCTTGTGGGA
GCCGCATATCACCCAACGCCAGGTGGAGAAAGCCTGGGCCCTCTTGCAGAAGCGCATTCCCAAGACTCAT
CAGGCCCTCGACTGA
