>Addgene plasmid #23660 | pDONR223-COASY | addgene partial sequence | sequence record 29550 | 23660 with M13pUC-fwd
AGCTCGGGCCCAATAATGATTTTATTTTGACTGATAGTGACCTGTTCGTTGCAACAAATTGATGAGCAAT
GCTTTTTTATAATGCCAACTTTGTACAAAAAAGTTGGCATGGCCGTATTCCGGTCGGGTCTCCTGGTGCT
GACGACGCCGCTGGCCTCCCTAGCCCCTCGCCTGGCCTCCATCCTGACCTCGGCGGCCCGGCTGGTGAAT
CACACACTCTATGTTCACCTGCAGCCGGGCATGAGCCTGGAGGGCCCGGCTCAGCCCCAGTACAGCCCCG
TGCAGGCCACGTTTGAGGTTCTTGATTTCATCACGCACCTCTATGCTGGCGCCGACGTCCACAGGCACTT
GGACGTCAGAATCCTACTGACCAATATCCGAACCAAGAGCACCTTTCTCCCTCCCCTGCCCACCTCAGTC
CAGAATCTCGCCCACCCGCCAGAAGTCGTGTTGACAGATTTCCAGACCCTGGATGGAAGCCAGTACAACC
CGGTCAAACAGCAGCTAGTGCGTTACGCCACCAGCTGTTACAGCTGTTGTCCGCGACTGGCCTCGGTGCT
GCTATACTCCGATTATGGGATAGGAGAAGTGCCCGTGGAGCCCCTGGATGTCCCCTTACCCTCCACGATC
AGGCCAGCTTCCCCCGTGGCCGGGTCTCCAAAGCAGCCGGTGCGTGGCTACTACCGTGGCGCTGTCGGTG
GCACGTTTGACCGCCTGCACAACGCCCACAAGGTGTTGCTCAGTGTCGCGTGCATCCTG
