[The description below was written by a language model from this plasmid's Addgene catalogue record.]
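Description:
pDONR223-COASY is a Gateway entry clone built in the pDONR223 donor vector backbone (Invitrogen; about 5 kb without insert) and carrying the human COASY open reading frame, which encodes Coenzyme A synthase. The insert is recorded as 1,695 bp and was introduced by Gateway recombination cloning. The plasmid is maintained in E. coli as a high-copy construct under spectinomycin selection. No feature table accompanies the record, so the origin of replication and the exact recombination sites are not itemised. In a Gateway entry clone of this type the ORF would normally be flanked by att sites that allow its transfer into destination vectors, and M13 forward and reverse primer sites are listed for sequencing across the insert.

The ORF has deliberately been cloned without a stop codon. This "open" configuration lets the coding sequence be recombined in frame into a destination vector that supplies a C-terminal epitope tag of choice and the terminating stop codon. The record lists no promoter for expression in mammalian cells, and the depositors state that the plasmid should not be used directly for transfection. It is instead a shuttle and storage clone. The depositors point to a companion set of lentiviral destination vectors (pLX301 to pLX304), available separately, for expressing the ORF in mammalian cells. The clone belongs to a kit of ORF entry clones, and the associated publication concerns resistance to RAF inhibition through reactivation of the MAP kinase pathway, suggesting use in gain-of-function expression studies once the ORF is moved to an expression backbone.
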