Addgene plasmid #23660: pDONR223-COASY
Depositing lab: William Hahn & David Root. Depositing organization: Dana-Farber Cancer Institute. Publication: COT drives resistance to RAF inhibition through MAP kinase pathway reactivation. Johannessen CM, Boehm JS, Kim SY, Thomas SR, Wardwell L, Johnson LA, Emery CM, Stransky N, Cogdill AP, Barretina J, Caponigro G, Hieronymus H, Murray RR, Salehi-Ashtiani K, Hill DE, Vidal M, Zhao JJ, Yang X, Alkan O, Kim S, Harris JL, Wilson CJ, Myer VE, Finan PM, Root DE, Roberts TM, Golub T, Flaherty KT, Dummer R, Weber BL, Sellers WR, Schlegel R, Wargo JA, Hahn WC, Garraway LA. Nature. 2010 Dec 16;468(7326):968-72. doi: 10.1038/nature09627 PubMed 21107320.
Backbone
  Vector backbone: pDONR223
  Backbone manufacturer: Invitrogen
  Backbone size w/o insert (bp): 5005
  Vector type: Gateway Donor vector
Growth in bacteria
  Bacterial resistance: Spectinomycin, 50 μg/mL
  Growth temperature: 37°C
  Growth strain: DH5alpha
  Copy number: High Copy
Gene/Insert
  Gene/Insert name: COASY (alt name: Coenzyme A synthase;COASY)
  Species: H. sapiens (human)
  Insert size (bp): 1695
  Entrez Gene: COASY (a.k.a. DPCK, NBIA6, NBP, PCH12, PPAT, UKR1, pOV-2)
  Cloning method: Gateway Cloning
  Sequencing primers: 5′ M13pUC-fwd; 3′ M13rev
Terms and licenses: Academic/Nonprofit Terms; Industry Terms: Not Available to Industry
Depositor comments: The ORF has no Stop codon. This design enables easy recombination into a destination vector to add an epitope tag of choice and Stop codon to the ORF. Do NOT use this plasmid directly for transfections. A set of 4 custom lentiviral vectors is available ( pLX301 (http://www.addgene.org/25895/) , pLX302 (http://www.addgene.org/25896/) , pLX303 (http://www.addgene.org/25897/) , pLX304 (http://www.addgene.org/25890/) ) to be used to express these ORFs in mammalian cells. These plasmids are not included in the kit and must be ordered separately.
How to cite: pDONR223-COASY was a gift from William Hahn & David Root (Addgene plasmid # 23660 ; http://n2t.net/addgene:23660 ; RRID:Addgene_23660)
